>Addgene plasmid #148301 | pAc5.1B-lambdaN-HA-DmYTHDFa_357-700_AB | depositor full sequence | sequence record 290749 | Full Sequence
CTTCAAGGAATTAATTCTATATTCTAAAAACACAAATGATACTTCTAAAAAAAATCATGAATGGCATCAA
CTCTGAATCAAATCTTTGCAGATGCACCTACTTCTCATTTCCACTGTCACATCATTTTTCCAGATCTCGC
TGCCTGTTATGTGGCCCACAAACCAAGACACGTTTTATGGCCATTAAAGCTGGCTGATCGTCGCCAAACA
CCAAATACATATCAATATGTACATTCGAGAAAGAAGCGATCAAAGAAGCGTCTTCGGGCGAGTAGGAGAA
TGCGGAGGAGAAGGAGAACGAGCTGATCTAGTATCTCTCCACAATCCAATGCCAACTGACCAACTGGCCA
TATTCGGAGCAATTTGAAGCCAATTTCCATCGCCTGGCGATCGCTCCATTCTTGGCTATATGTTTTTCAC
CGTTCCCGGGGCCATTTTCAAAGACTCGTCGGTAAGATAAGATTGTGTCACTCGCTGTCTCTCTTCATTT
GTCGAAGAATGCTGAGGAATTTCGCGATGACGTCGGCGAGTATTTTGAAGAATGAGAATAATTTGTATTT
ATACGAAAATCAGTTAGTGGAATTTTCTACAAAAACATGTTATCTATAGATAATTTTGTTGCAAAATATG
TTGACTATGACAAAGATTGTATGTATATACCTTTAATGTATTCTCATTTTCTTATGTATTTATAATGGCA
ATGATGATACTGATGATATTTTAAGATGATGCCAGACCACAGGCTGATTTCTGCGTCTTTTGCCGAACGC
AGTGCATGTGCGGTTGTTGTTTTTTGGAATAGTTTCAATTTTCGGACTGTCCGCTTTGATTTCAGTTTCT
TGGCTTATTCAAAAAGCAAAGTAAAGCCAAAAAAGCGAGATGGCAATACCAAATGCGGCAAAACGGTAGT
GGAAGGAAAGGGGTGCGGGGCAGCGGAAGGAAGGGTGGGGCGGGGCGTGGCGGGGTCTGTGGCTGGGCGC
GACGTCACCGACGTTGGAGCCACTCCTTTGACCATGTGTGCGTGTGTGTATTATTCGTGTCTCGCCACTC
GCCGGTTGTTTTTTTCTTTTTATCTCGCTCTCTCTAGCGCCATCTCGTACGCATGCTCAACGCACCGCAT
GTTGCCGTGTCCTTTATGCGTCATTTTGGCTCGAAATAGGCAATTATTTAAACAAAGATTAGTCAACGAA
AACGCTAAAATAAATAAGTCTACAATATGGTTACTTATTGCCATGTGTGTGCAGCCAACGATAGCAACAA
AAGCAACAACACAGTGGCTTTCCCTCTTTCACTTTTTGTTTGCAAGCGCGTGCGAGCAAGACGGCACGAC
CGGCAAACGCAATTACGCTGACAAAGAGCAGACGAAGTTTTGGCCGAAAAACATCAAGGCGCCTGATACG
AATGCATTTGCAATAACAATTGCGATATTTAATATTGTTTATGAAGCTGTTTGACTTCAAAACACACAAA
AAAAAAAATAAAACAAATTATTTGAAAGAGAATTAGGAATCGGACAGCTTATCGTTACGGGCTAACAGCA
CACCGAGACGAAATAGCTTACCTGACGTCACAGCCTCTGGAAGAACTGCCGCCAAGCAGAGAGAGAGAGA
AAAAGAGGGAGAGCAGCTTAGACCGCATGTGCTTGTGTGTGAGGCGTCTCTCTCTTCGTCTCCTGTTTGC
GCAAACGCATAGACTGCACTGAGAAAATCGATTACCTATTTTTTATGAATGAATATTTGCACTATTACTA
TTCAAAACTATTAAGATAGCAATCACATTCAATAGCCAAATACTATACCACCTGAGCGATGCAACGAAAT
GATCAATTTGAGCAAAAATGCTGCATATTTAGGACGGCATCATTATAGAAATGCTTCTTGCTGTGTACTT
TTCTCTCGTCTGGCAGCTGTTTCGCCGTTATTGTTAAAACCGGCTTAAGTTAGGTGTGTTTTCTACGACT
AGTGATGCCCCTACTAGAAGATGTGTGTTGCACAAATGTCCCTGAATAACCAATTTGAAGTGCAGATAGC
AGTAAACGTAAGCTAATATGAATATTATTTAACTGTAATGTTTTAATATCGCTGGACATTACTAATAAAC
CCACTATAAACACATGTACATATGTATGTTTTGGCATACAATGAGTAGTTGGGGAAAAAATGTGTAAAAG
CACCGTGACCATCACAGCATAAAGATAACCAGCTGAAGTATCGAATATGAGTAACCCCCAAATTGAATCA
CATGCCGCAACTGATAGGACCCATGGAAGTACACTCTTCATGGCGATATACAAGACACACACAAGCACGA
ACACCCAGTTGCGGAGGAAATTCTCCGTAAATGAAAACCCAATCGGCGAACAATTCATACCCATATATGG
TAAAAGTTTTGAACGCGACTTGAGAGCGGAGAGCATTGCGGCTGATAAGGTTTTAGCGCTAAGCGGGCTT
TATAAAACGGGCTGCGGGACCAGTTTTCATATCACTACCGTTTGAGTTCTTGTGCTGTGTGGATACTCCT
CCCGACACAAAGCCGCTCCATCAGCCAGCAGTCGTCTAATCCAGAGACCCCGGATCGGGGTACCAACATG
GACGCACAAACACGACGACGTGAGCGTCGCGCTGAGAAACAAGCTCAATGGAAAGCTGCAAACGGTGGAT
CTCCTCCACATATGGCTTACCCATACGATGTTCCAGATTACGCTCCTCCAAGCTTGAATTCTGCAGATAT
CCAACTCGTGTTGGACGAATTAAAAGACAAAAACAATTACAACCCAAAAGTGTTGGACTTGAAAAAAGCC
GGATCGGCCAGATTCTTTGTCATCAAATCGTACTCCGAAGATGACATCCATCGCAGTATAAAGTATGAGA
TTTGGTGCTCAACCGATCACGGCAATAAGAGATTGGACGATGCCTTCAAGGAGCGACACGAAGAGGGCGG
CAACATAATGCTGTTCTTCTCGGTGAATGGATCTGGCCATTTCTGCGGCATGGCACAAATGATGACGCCG
GTCGACTACAACTCAACGTCGAGCGTCTGGTCGCAGGACAAGTGGAGGGGCAAGTTCAAGGTGAAATGGA
TATATGTCAAAGATGTGCCTAACGGAACGCTGCGTCACATTCGACTGGAGAACAATGAGAATAAGTCGGT
GACGAACTCAAGGGACACCCAGGAAGTGCCCAACGACAAAGGCATCGAGGTGCTGCAGATTTTGCACTCG
TACAACCATTCAACGTCCATATTCGATGACTTCTTCCACTATGAAAAGAAGCAGGAGGAAGAGGTGTCCT
CGAAGCGTCCGCCAATGCATGGGCCCGATGGCAACAACCACGCGCCTGCCCCACTCGCCCGCAGCTTCAA
TCGCCAGGCGGACGACAAGGACAGGGATCGCGACGGACGCGGCGGCATGTCACAAAAGCACTTCAATTCT
GGAGGAGGAGCTGGTTTCCGTAATCCAGGTCATAGGGGTGGCGCCGGCAGTGGCGGATCACACAACAATT
ACAGCGAGTATCGTCGAGGCTTCGACATTCATAAATCAAGCAGCGACTATCAGTTCAAGGACCGCGATGG
CCCGGACTTTGACAGAGAAAATGACTTTGGGTCCCACTACGGGTCCAATAACCGAAAAAATGAATATAAA
CACAATAATACGAACAAGGCCAGGTTAAAAACCCGAGATCGTGACTTTAGTACTGAACAAATTAAAATCG
GCGTGCGCTTTAAGGACACGGACAAGGATAAAATGCGAAGCAATGAATATTCATAACTCGAGTCTAGAGG
GCCCGCGGTTCGAAGGTAAGCCTATCCCTAACCCTCTCCTCGGTCTCGATTCTACGCGTACCGGTCATCA
TCACCATCACCATTGAGTTTAAACCCGCTGATCAGCCTCGACTGTGCCTTCTAAGGCCTGAGCTCGCTGA
TCAGCCTCGATCGAGGATCCAGACATGATAAGATACATTGATGAGTTTGGACAAACCACAACTAGAATGC
AGTGAAAAAAATGCTTTATTTGTGAAATTTGTGATGCTATTGCTTTATTTGTAACCATTATAAGCTGCAA
TAAACAAGTTAACAACAACAATTGCATTCATTTTATGTTTCAGGTTCAGGGGGAGGTGTGGGAGGTTTTT
TAAAGCAAGTAAAACCTCTACAAATGTGGTATGGCTGATTATGATCAGTCGACCGATGCCCTTGAGAGCC
TTCAACCCAGTCAGCTCCTTCCGGTGGGCGCGGGGCATGACTATCGTCGCCGCACTTATGACTGTCTTCT
TTATCATGCAACTCGTAGGACAGGTGCCGGCAGCGCTCTGGGTCATTTTCGGCGAGGACCGCTTTCGCTG
GAGCGCGACGATGATCGGCCTGTCGCTTGCGGTATTCGGAATCTTGCACGCCCTCGCTCAAGCCTTCGTC
ACTGGTCCCGCCACCAAACGTTTCGGCGAGAAGCAGGCCATTATCGCCGGCATGGCGGCCGACGCGCTGG
GCTACGTCTTGCTGGCGTTCGCGACGCGAGGCTGGATGGCCTTCCCCATTATGATTCTTCTCGCTTCCGG
CGGCATCGGGATGCCCGCGTTGCAGGCCATGCTGTCCAGGCAGGTAGATGACGACCATCAGGGACAGCTT
CAAGGATCGCTCGCGGCTCTTACCAGCCAGCAAAAGGCCAGGAACCGTAAAAAGGCCGCGTTGCTGGCGT
TTTTCCATAGGCTCCGCCCCCCTGACGAGCATCACAAAAATCGACGCTCAAGTCAGAGGTGGCGAAACCC
GACAGGACTATAAAGATACCAGGCGTTTCCCCCTGGAAGCTCCCTCGTGCGCTCTCCTGTTCCGACCCTG
CCGCTTACCGGATACCTGTCCGCCTTTCTCCCTTCGGGAAGCGTGGCGCTTTCTCAATGCTCACGCTGTA
GGTATCTCAGTTCGGTGTAGGTCGTTCGCTCCAAGCTGGGCTGTGTGCACGAACCCCCCGTTCAGCCCGA
CCGCTGCGCCTTATCCGGTAACTATCGTCTTGAGTCCAACCCGGTAAGACACGACTTATCGCCACTGGCA
GCAGCCACTGGTAACAGGATTAGCAGAGCGAGGTATGTAGGCGGTGCTACAGAGTTCTTGAAGTGGTGGC
CTAACTACGGCTACACTAGAAGGACAGTATTTGGTATCTGCGCTCTGCTGAAGCCAGTTACCTTCGGAAA
AAGAGTTGGTAGCTCTTGATCCGGCAAACAAACCACCGCTGGTAGCGGTGGTTTTTTTGTTTGCAAGCAG
CAGATTACGCGCAGAAAAAAAGGATCTCAAGAAGATCCTTTGATCTTTTCTACGGGGTCTGACGCTCAGT
GGAACGAAAACTCACGTTAAGGGATTTTGGTCATGAGATTATCAAAAAGGATCTTCACCTAGATCCTTTT
AAATTAAAAATGAAGTTTTAAATCAATCTAAAGTATATATGAGTAAACTTGGTCTGACAGTTACCAATGC
TTAATCAGTGAGGCACCTATCTCAGCGATCTGTCTATTTCGTTCATCCATAGTTGCCTGACTCCCCGTCG
TGTAGATAACTACGATACGGGAGGGCTTACCATCTGGCCCCAGTGCTGCAATGATACCGCGAGACCCACG
CTCACCGGCTCCAGATTTATCAGCAATAAACCAGCCAGCCGGAAGGGCCGAGCGCAGAAGTGGTCCTGCA
ACTTTATCCGCCTCCATCCAGTCTATTAATTGTTGCCGGGAAGCTAGAGTAAGTAGTTCGCCAGTTAATA
GTTTGCGCAACGTTGTTGCCATTGCTGCAGGCATCGTGGTGTCACGCTCGTCGTTTGGTATGGCTTCATT
CAGCTCCGGTTCCCAACGATCAAGGCGAGTTACATGATCCCCCATGTTGTGCAAAAAAGCGGTTAGCTCC
TTCGGTCCTCCGATCGTTGTCAGAAGTAAGTTGGCCGCAGTGTTATCACTCATGGTTATGGCAGCACTGC
ATAATTCTCTTACTGTCATGCCATCCGTAAGATGCTTTTCTGTGACTGGTGAGTACTCAACCAAGTCATT
CTGAGAATAGTGTATGCGGCGACCGAGTTGCTCTTGCCCGGCGTCAACACGGGATAATACCGCGCCACAT
AGCAGAACTTTAAAAGTGCTCATCATTGGAAAACGTTCTTCGGGGCGAAAACTCTCAAGGATCTTACCGC
TGTTGAGATCCAGTTCGATGTAACCCACTCGTGCACCCAACTGATCTTCAGCATCTTTTACTTTCACCAG
CGTTTCTGGGTGAGCAAAAACAGGAAGGCAAAATGCCGCAAAAAAGGGAATAAGGGCGACACGGAAATGT
TGAATACTCATACTCTTCCTTTTTCAATATTATTGAAGCATTTATCAGGGTTATTGTCTCATGAGCGGAT
ACATATTTGAATGTATTTAGAAAAATAAACAAATAGGGGTTCCGCGCACATTTCCCCGAAAAGTGCCACC
TGACGTCTAAGAAACCATTATTATCATGACATTAACCTATAAAAATAGGCGTATCACGAGGCCCTTTCGT
Features (pLannotate 1.2.2; 11 found; start..end, strand, type, name):
     56..2568    +  promoter       Ac5 promoter: Drosophila melanogaster actin 5C promoter
   2588..2653    +  CDS            N (fragment): REGN_LAMBD - Experimental evidence at protein level: Swiss-Prot protein existence level 1. Plays a role as a transcriptional antitermination factor that allows the virus to initiate its lytic phase. Activates expression of the delayed viral early genes by modifying host RNA polymerase (RNAP) into a form that is resistant to termination signals. This antitermination function requires the host NusA protein which serves to stabilize the interaction between antitermination protein N and host RNA polymerase. From Escherichia phage lambda (Bacteriophage lambda).
   2678..2704    +  CDS            3xHA (fragment): three tandem HA epitope tags
   2726..3763    +  CDS            Ythdf (fragment): YTHDF_DROME - Experimental evidence at protein level: Swiss-Prot protein existence level 1. Specifically recognizes and binds N6-methyladenosine (m6A)- containing RNAs (PubMed:28675155, PubMed:33428246). M6A is a modification present at internal sites of mRNAs and some non-coding RNAs and plays a role in the efficiency of mRNA processing and stability (PubMed:28675155, PubMed:33428246). Together with Fmr1, regulates axonal growth in the mushroom bodies and neuromuscular junctions by repressing the translation of several mRNAs, such as those of chic and futsch (PubMed:33428246). From Drosophila
   3795..3836    +  CDS            V5 tag: epitope tag from simian virus 5
   3936..4070    -  polyA_signal   SV40 poly(A) signal: SV40 polyadenylation signal
   4093..4177    -  CDS            large T antigen (fragment): large T antigen from SV40 (simian virus 40)
   4178..4648    +  CDS            TcR (fragment): tetracycline efflux protein; tet; confers resistance to tetracycline
   4692..5280    -  rep_origin     ori: high-copy-number ColE1/pMB1/pBR322/pUC origin of replication
   5451..6311    -  CDS            AmpR: β-lactamase; bla; confers resistance to ampicillin, carbenicillin, and related antibiotics
   6312..6416    -  promoter       AmpR promoter: bla
