[The description below was written by a language model from this plasmid's Addgene catalogue record and pLannotate feature annotations shown in this document.]
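Description:
pAc5.1B-lambdaN-HA-DmYTHDFa_357-700_AB is a 6,510 nt insect expression plasmid for producing a C-terminal fragment (residues 357–700) of the Drosophila melanogaster YTH-domain protein Ythdf (CG6422) in fly cells. The catalogue lists the backbone as unknown, although the name and the annotated parts point to a pAc5.1-type vector. It is propagated in E. coli through a ColE1/pUC-type origin and selected with ampicillin via a bla cassette driven by its own promoter. The record lists it as low copy despite the origin annotation. A partial tetracycline-resistance sequence and a short SV40 large T fragment are also annotated. These appear to be non-functional backbone remnants.

Expression is driven by the constitutive Drosophila actin 5C promoter. Downstream lies a fusion reading frame that begins with a short fragment of the bacteriophage lambda N protein, followed by an HA epitope (annotated as a partial match to a 3xHA tag) and then the Ythdf fragment, which carries one silent mutation relative to the variant A reference transcript. A V5 tag sequence is annotated after the insert, but the record does not establish whether it is in frame and translated. An SV40 polyadenylation signal sits further downstream.

The lambda N peptide binds boxB RNA hairpins, so fusions of this type are generally used in tethering assays. In these, the protein is artificially recruited to a boxB-containing reporter mRNA to test its effect on translation or stability, independently of its natural RNA recognition. The record itself states only insect expression as the purpose. Ythdf is an m6A reader, and the HA tag allows detection of the expressed fragment.
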