Addgene plasmid #148301: pAc5.1B-lambdaN-HA-DmYTHDFa_357-700_AB
Purpose: Insect Expression of DmYTHDFa_357-700
Depositing lab: Elisa Izaurralde. Depositing organization: Max Planck Institute for Developmental Biology.
Backbone
  Vector backbone: Unknown
  Vector type: Insect Expression
Growth in bacteria
  Bacterial resistance: Ampicillin, 100 μg/mL
  Growth temperature: 37°C
  Growth strain: DH5alpha
  Copy number: Low Copy
Gene/Insert
  Gene/Insert name: DmYTHDFa_357-700 (alt name: CG6422)
  Species: D. melanogaster (fly)
  Mutation: 1 silent mutations compared to the sequence given by variant A NCBI:NM_143065.3
  Entrez Gene: CG6422 (a.k.a. Dmel_CG6422, Dmel\CG6422)
  Cloning method: Unknown
Terms and licenses: Academic/Nonprofit Terms; Industry Terms: Not Available to Industry
Depositor comments: Plasmids from this collection were made available to the research community and donated after the lab closed. Please note that the sequence provided by the depositing laboratory may be theoretical/predicted or based on Sanger sequencing results. There may be discrepancies between sequencing results obtained by Addgene and the depositor sequence. If an Addgene verified sequence is not available, please contact before placing your order to request that our lab fully sequence the plasmid.
How to cite: pAc5.1B-lambdaN-HA-DmYTHDFa_357-700_AB was a gift from Elisa Izaurralde (Addgene plasmid # 148301 ; http://n2t.net/addgene:148301 ; RRID:Addgene_148301)
